>Addgene plasmid #149488 | pFTtG5 | addgene full sequence | sequence record 314922 | Addgene NGS Result
GGTGGCACTTTTCGGGGATCTTCAAATTCCCGTTGCACATAGCCCGGCAATTCCTTTCCCTGCTCTGCCA
TAAGCGCAGCGAATGCCGGGTAATACTCGTCAACGATCTGATAGAGAAGGGTTTGCTCGGGTCGGTGGCT
CTGGTAACGACCAGTATCCCGATCCCGGCTGGCCGTCCTGGCCGCCACATGAGGCATGTTCCGCGTCCTT
GCAATACTGTGTTTACATACAGTCTATCGCTTAGCGGAAAGTTCTTTTACCCTCAGCCGAAATGCCTGCC
GTTGCTAGACATTGCCAGCCAGTGCCCGTCACTCCCGTACTAACTGTCACGAACCCCTGCAATAACTGTC
ACGCCCCCCTGCAATAACTGTCACGAACCCCTGCAATAACTGTCACGCCCCCAAACCTGCAAACCCAGCA
GGGGCGGGGGCTGGCGGGGTGTTGGAAAAATCCATCCATGATTATCTAAGAATAATCCACTAGGCGCGGT
TATCAGCGCCCTTGTGGGGCGCTGCTGCCCTTGCCCAATATGCCCGGCCAGAGGCCGGATAGCTGGTCTA
TTCGCTGCGCTAGGCTACACACCGCCCCACCGCTGCGCGGCAGGGGGAAAGGCGGGCAAAGCCCGCTAAA
CCCCACACCAAACCCCGCAGAAATACGCTGGAGCGCTTTTAGCCGCTTTAGCGGCCTTTCCCCCTACCCG
AAGGGTGGGGGCGCGTGTGCAGCCCCGCAGGGCCTGTCTCGGTCGATCATTCAGCCCGGCTCATCCTTCT
GGCGTGGCGGCAGACCGAACAAGGCGCGGTCGTGGTCGCGTTCAAGGTACGCATCCATTGCCGCCATGAG
CCGATCCTCCGGCCACTCGCTGCTGTTCACCTTGGCCAAAATCATGGCCCCCACCAGCACCTTGCGCCTT
GTTTCGTTCTTGCGCTCTTGCTGCTGTTCCCTTGCCCGCACCCGCTGAATTTCGGCATTGATTCGCGCTC
GTTGTTCTTCGAGCTTGGCCAGCCGATCCGCCGCCTTGTTGCTCCCCTTAACCATCTTGACACCCCATTG
TTAATGTGCTGTCTCGTAGGCTATCATGGAGGCACAGCGGCGGCAATCCCGACCCTACTTTGTAGGGGAG
GGCGCACTTACCGGTTTCTCTTCGAGAAACTGGCCTAACGGCCACCCTTCGGGCGGTGCGCTCTCCGAGG
GCCATTGCATGGAGCCGAAAAGCAAAAGCAACAGCGAGGCAGCATGGCGATTTATCACCTTACGGCGAAA
ACCGGCAGCAGGTCGGGCGGCCAATCGGCCAGGGCCAAGGCCGACTACATCCAGCGCGAAGGCAAGTATG
CCCGCGACATGGATGAAGTCTTGCACGCCGAATCCGGGCACATGCCGGAGTTCGTCGAGCGGCCCGCCGA
CTACTGGGATGCTGCCGACCTGTATGAACGCGCCAATGGGCGGCTGTTCAAGGAGGTCGAATTTGCCCTG
CCGGTCGAGCTGACCCTCGACCAGCAGAAGGCGCTGGCGTCCGAGTTCGCCCAGCACCTGACCGGTGCCG
AGCGCCTGCCGTATACGCTGGCCATCCATGCCGGTGGCGGCGAGAACCCGCACTGCCACCTGATGATCTC
CGAGCGGATCAATGACGGCATCGAGCGGCCCGCCGCTCAGTGGTTCAAGCGGTACAACGGCAAGACCCCG
GAGAAGGGCGGGGCACAGAAGACCGAAGCGCTCAAGCCCAAGGCATGGCTTGAGCAGACCCGCGAGGCAT
GGGCCGACCATGCCAACCGGGCATTAGAGCGGGCTGGCCACGACGCCCGCATTGACCACAGAACACTTGA
GGCGCAGGGCATCGAGCGCCTGCCCGGTGTTCACCTGGGGCCGAACGTGGTGGAGATGGAAGGCCGGGGC
ATCCGCACCGACCGGGCAGACGTGGCCCTGAACATCGACACCGCCAACGCCCAGATCATCGACTTACAGG
AATACCGGGAGGCAATAGACCATGAACGCAATCGACAGAGTGAAGAAATCCAGAGGCATCAACGAGTTAG
CGGAGCAGATCGAACCGCTGGCCCAGAGCATGGCGACACTGGCCGACGAAGCCCGGCAGGTCATGAGCCA
GACCCAGCAGGCCAGCGAGGCGCAGGCGGCGGAGTGGCTGAAAGCCCAGCGCCAGACAGGGGCGGCATGG
GTGGAGCTGGCCAAAGAGTTGCGGGAGGTAGCCGCCGAGGTGAGCAGCGCCGCGCAGAGCGCCCGGAGCG
CGTCGCGGGGGTGGCACTGGAAGCTATGGCTAACCGTGATGCTGGCTTCCATGATGCCTACGGTGGTGCT
GCTGATCGCATCGTTGCTCTTGCTCGACCTGACGCCACTGACAACCGAGGACGGCTCGATCTGGCTGCGC
TTGGTGGCCCGATGAAGAACGACAGGACTTTGCAGGCCATAGGCCGACAGCTCAAGGCCATGGGCTGTGA
GCGCTTCGATATCGGCGTCAGGGACGCCACCACCGGCCAGATGATGAACCGGGAATGGTCAGCCGCCGAA
GTGCTCCAGAACACGCCATGGCTCAAGCGGATGAATGCCCAGGGCAATGACGTGTATATCAGGCCCGCCG
AGCAGGAGCGGCATGGTCTGGTGCTGGTGGACGACCTCAGCGAGTTTGACCTGGATGACATGAAAGCCGA
GGGCCGGGAGCCTGCCCTGGTAGTGGAAACCAGCCCGAAGAACTATCAGGCATGGGTCAAGGTGGCCGAC
GCCGCAGGCGGTGAACTTCGGGGGCAGATTGCCCGGACGCTGGCCAGCGAGTACGACGCCGACCCGGCCA
GCGCCGACAGCCGCCACTATGGCCGCTTGGCGGGCTTCACCAACCGCAAGGACAAGCACACCACCCGCGC
CGGTTATCAGCCGTGGGTGCTGCTGCGTGAATCCAAGGGCAAGACCGCCACCGCTGGCCCGGCGCTGGTG
CAGCAGGCTGGCCAGCAGATCGAGCAGGCCCAGCGGCAGCAGGAGAAGGCCCGCAGGCTGGCCAGCCTCG
AACTGCCCGAGCGGCAGCTTAGCCGCCACCGGCGCACGGCGCTGGACGAGTACCGCAGCGAGATGGCCGG
GCTGGTCAAGCGCTTCGGTGATGACCTCAGCAAGTGCGACTTTATCGCCGCGCAGAAGCTGGCCAGCCGG
GGCCGCAGTGCCGAGGAAATCGGCAAGGCCATGGCCGAGGCCAGCCCAGCGCTGGCAGAGCGCAAGCCCG
GCCACGAAGCGGATTACATCGAGCGCACCGTCAGCAAGGTCATGGGTCTGCCCAGCGTCCAGCTTGCGCG
GGCCGAGCTGGCACGGGCACCGGCACCCCGCCAGCGAGGCATGGACAGGGGCGGGCCAGATTTCAGCATG
TAGTGCTTGCGTTGGTACTCACGCCTGTTATACTATGAGTACTCACGCACAGAAGGGGGTTTTATGGAAT
ACGAAAAAAGCGCTTCAGGGTCGGTCTACCTGATCAAAAGTGACAAGGGCTATTGGTTGCCCGGTGGCTT
TGGTTATACGTCAAACAAGGCCGAGGCTGGCCGCTTTTCAGTCGCTGATATGGCCAGCCTTAACCTTGAC
GGCTGCACCTTGTCCTTGTTCCGCGAAGACAAGCCTTTCGGCCCCGGCAAGTTTCTCGGTGACTGATATG
AAAGACCAAAAGGACAAGCAGACCGGCGACCTGCTGGCCAGCCCTGACGCTGTACGCCAAGCGCGATATG
CCGAGCGCATGAAGGCCAAAGGGATGCGTCAGCGCAAGTTCTGGCTGACCGACGACGAATACGAGGCGCT
GCGCGAGTGCCTGGAAGAACTCAGAGCGGCGCAGGGCGGGGGTAGTGACCCCGCCAGCGCCTAACCACCA
ACTGCCTGCAAAGGAGGCAATCAATGGCTACCCATAAGCCTATCAATATTCTGGAGGCGTTCGCAGCAGC
GCCGCCACCGCTGGACTACGTTTTGCCCAACATGGTGGCCGGTACGGTCGGGGCGCTGGTGTCGCCCGGT
GGTGCCGGTAAATCCATGCTGGCCCTGCAACTGGCCGCACAGATTGCAGGCGGGCCGGATCTGCTGGAGG
TGGGCGAACTGCCCACCGGCCCGGTGATCTACCTGCCCGCCGAAGACCCGCCCACCGCTATTCATCACCG
CCTGCACGCCCTTGGGGCGCACCTCAGCGCCGAGGAACGGCAAGCCGTGGCTGACGGCCTGCTGATCCAG
CCGCTGATCGGCAGCCTGCCCAACATCATGGCCCCGGAGTGGTTCGACGGCCTCAAGCGCGCCGCCGAGG
GCCGCCGCCTGATGGTGCTGGACACGCTGCGCCGGTTCCACATCGAGGAAGAAAACGCCAGCGGCCCCAT
GGCCCAGGTCATCGGTCGCATGGAGGCCATCGCCGCCGATACCGGGTGCTCTATCGTGTTCCTGCACCAT
GCCAGCAAGGGCGCGGCCATGATGGGCGCAGGCGACCAGCAGCAGGCCAGCCGGGGCAGCTCGGTACTGG
TCGATAACATCCGCTGGCAGTCCTACCTGTCGAGCATGACCAGCGCCGAGGCCGAGGAATGGGGTGTGGA
CGACGACCAGCGCCGGTTCTTCGTCCGCTTCGGTGTGAGCAAGGCCAACTATGGCGCACCGTTCGCTGAT
CGGTGGTTCAGGCGGCATGACGGCGGGGTGCTCAAGCCCGCCGTGCTGGAGAGGCAGCGCAAGAGCAAGG
GGGTGCCCCGTGGTGAAGCCTAAGAACAAGCACAGCCTCAGCCACGTCCGGCACGACCCGGCGCACTGTC
TGGCCCCCGGCCTGTTCCGTGCCCTCAAGCGGGGCGAGCGCAAGCGCAGCAAGCTGGACGTGACGTATGA
CTACGGCGACGGCAAGCGGATCGAGTTCAGCGGCCCGGAGCCGCTGGGCGCTGATGATCTGCGCATCCTG
CAAGGGCTGGTGGCCATGGCTGGGCCTAATGGCCTAGTGCTTGGCCCGGAACCCAAGACCGAAGGCGGAC
GGCAGCTCCGGCTGTTCCTGGAACCCAAGTGGGAGGCCGTCACCGCTGATGCCATGGTGGTCAAAGGTAG
CTATCGGGCGCTGGCAAAGGAAATCGGGGCAGAGGTCGATAGTGGTGGGGCGCTCAAGCACATACAGGAC
TGCATCGAGCGCCTTTGGAAGGTATCCATCATCGCCCAGAATGGCCGCAAGCGGCAGGGGTTTCGGCTGC
TGTCGGAGTACGCCAGCGACGAGGCGGACGGGCGCCTGTACGTGGCCCTGAACCCCTTGATCGCGCAGGC
CGTCATGGGTGGCGGCCAGCATGTGCGCATCAGCATGGACGAGGTGCGGGCGCTGGACAGCGAAACCGCC
CGCCTGCTGCACCAGCGGCTGTGTGGCTGGATCGACCCCGGCAAAACCGGCAAGGCTTCCATAGATACCT
TGTGCGGCTATGTCTGGCCGTCAGAGGCCAGTGGTTCGACCATGCGCAAGCGCCGCCAGCGGGTGCGCGA
GGCGTTGCCGGAGCTGGTCGCGCTGGGCTGGACGGTAACCGAGTTCGCGGCGGGCAAGTACGACATCACC
CGGCCCAAGGCGGCAGGCTGACCCCCCCCACTCTATTGTAAACAAGACATTTTTATCTTTTATATTCAAT
GGCTTATTTTCCTGCTAATTGGTAATACCATGAAAAATACCATGCTCAGAAAAGGCTTAACAATATTTTG
AAAAATTGCCTACTGAGCGCTGCCGCACAGCTCCATAGCGTTTAAGGGCACCAATAACTGCCTTAAAAAA
ATTACGCCCCGCCCTGCCACTCATCGCAGTACGGCCTATTGGTTAAAAAATGAGCTGATTTAACAAAAAT
TTAACGCGAATTTTAACAAAATATTAACGCTTACAATTTCCATTCGCCATTCAGGCTGCGCAACTGTTGG
GAAGGGCGATCGGTGCGGGCCTCTTCGCTATTACGCCAGCTGGCGAAAGGGGGATGTGCTGCAAGGCGAT
TAAGTTGGGTAACGCCAGGGTTTTCCCAGTCACGACGTTGTAAAACGACGGCCAGTGATCATTATTTACG
CAGTGCCGGACTCAGACGCAGCATATCCAGACCGGTATCAACCCATTTTTCAACATCACCCAGCAGATCA
ACGCTATCCGGCAGCAGCAGCCAACGACGAATCAGACCATCAACATAGGCAAACATTGCAACTGCGGCAC
GTTCTGCATCCAGTTCACCAGGCAGCTGACCACGACGAACTACATTTGCCAGTGTCAGGGTAATACCTTT
ATGACAATCCAGAACTGCGCTCTGATGCTGCTGACGAATTTCACACATATCATCGGTGAACTCGCATTTG
TGATGCAGGATTTCATTAATACGACGGGTACGTGCATCCAGAACCAGTTCATTAAAAACCTGCAGCAGCA
GTTTACGCATACAACCCAGCGGATCAACTTCATCTTCGCTTTCGCTTGCACGTGCCAGATGATCATGGGT
TTCATGCAGGCTATCCAGCAGTGCCTGAACCAGTTCGGCTTTGTTGTTAAAATGCCAATAAATTGCACCA
CGGGTAACGCCTGCCAGTTCTGCAATATCTGCCAGGGTGGTACGTGCAACACCACGTTTATAGAATGCAC
GTTCTGCTGCTTCAATAATCTGTGCACGGGTTTCTTGTGCCTCTTCTTTGGTACGACGAACCATGTTTTA
CCTACTTATCTAATTCGTAAGGGCGCTATCATGCCATACCGCGAAAGGTTTTGCGCCATTCGATGGCGCG
CCGCCCAATTATTGAAGGCCTCCCTAACGGGGGGCCTTTTTTTGTTTCTGGTCTCCCGCTTAACGATCGT
TGGCTGCACCCAGCAGTATTTACAAACAACCATGAATGTAAGTATATTCCTTAGCAAAGCTGTCACCGGA
TGTGCTTTCCGGTCTGATGAGTCCGTGAGGACGAAACAGCCTCTACAAATAATTTTGTTTAAGAACTGGG
AAGAGCGCAGATTAAAGAGGAGAAATACTAGATGGCTTCCTCCGAAGACGTTATCAAAGAGTTCATGCGT
TTCAAAGTTCGTATGGAAGGTTCCGTTAACGGTCACGAGTTCGAAATCGAAGGTGAAGGTGAAGGTCGTC
CGTACGAAGGTACCCAGACCGCTAAACTGAAAGTTACCAAAGGTGGTCCGCTGCCGTTCGCTTGGGACAT
CCTGTCCCCGCAGTTCCAGTACGGTTCCAAAGCTTACGTTAAACACCCGGCTGACATCCCGGACTACCTG
AAACTGTCCTTCCCGGAAGGTTTCAAATGGGAACGTGTTATGAACTTCGAAGACGGTGGTGTTGTTACCG
TTACCCAGGACTCCTCCCTGCAAGACGGTGAGTTCATCTACAAAGTTAAACTGCGTGGTACCAACTTCCC
GTCCGACGGTCCGGTTATGCAGAAAAAAACCATGGGTTGGGAAGCTTCCACCGAACGTATGTACCCGGAA
GACGGTGCTCTGAAAGGTGAAATCAAAATGCGTCTGAAACTGAAAGACGGTGGTCACTACGACGCTGAAG
TTAAAACCACCTACATGGCTAAAAAACCGGTTCAGCTGCCGGGTGCTTACAAAACCGACATCAAACTGGA
CATCACCTCCCACAACGAAGACTACACCATCGTTGAACAGTACGAACGTGCTGAAGGTCGTCACTCCACC
GGTGCTTAATAACGCTGATAGTGCTAGTGTAGATCGCGCTTTCCAGTCGGGAAACCTGTCGTGCCAGCTG
CATTAATGAATCGGCCAACGCGCGGGGAGAGGCGGTTTGCGTATTGGGCGCATGCATAAAAACTGTTGTA
ATTCATTAAGCATTCTGCCGACATGGAATCCATCACAAACGGCATGATGAACCTGAATCGCCAGCGGCAT
CAGCACCTTGTCGCCTTGCGTATAATATTTGCCCATGGACGCACACCGTGGAAACGGATGAAGGCACGAA
CCCAGTTGACATAAGCCTGTTCGGTTCGTAAACTGTAATGCAAGTAGCGTATGCGCTCACGCAACTGGTC
CAGAACCTTGACCGAACGCAGCGGTGGTAACGGCGCAGTGGCGGTTTTCATGGCTTGTTATGACTGTTTT
TTTGTACAGTCTATGCCTCGGGCATCCAAGCAGCAAGCGCGTTACGCCGTGGGTCGATGTTTGATGTTAT
GGAGCAGCAACGATGTTACGCAGCAGCAACGATGTTACGCAGCAGGGCAGTCGCCCTAAAACAAAGTTAG
GTGGCTCAAGTATGGGCATCATTCGCACATGTAGGCTCGGCCCTGACCAAGTCAAATCCATGCGGGCTGC
TCTTGATCTTTTCGGTCGTGAGTTCGGAGACGTAGCCACCTACTCCCAACATCAGCCGGACTCCGATTAC
CTCGGGAACTTGCTCCGTAGTAAGACATTCATCGCGCTTGCTGCCTTCGACCAAGAAGCGGTTGTTGGCG
CTCTCGCGGCTTACGTTCTGCCCAAGTTTGAGCAGCCGCGTAGTGAGATCTATATCTATGATCTCGCAGT
CTCCGGAGAGCACCGGAGGCAGGGCATTGCCACCGCGCTCATCAATCTCCTCAAGCATGAGGCCAACGCG
CTTGGTGCTTATGTGATCTACGTGCAAGCAGATTACGGTGACGATCCCGCAGTGGCTCTCTATACAAAGT
TGGGCATACGGGAAGAAGTGATGCACTTTGATATCGACCCAAGTACCGCCACCTAACAATTCGTTCAAGC
CGAGATCGGCTTCCCGGCCGCGGAGTTGTTCGGTAAATTGTCACAACGCCGCA
Features (pLannotate 1.2.2; 19 found; start..end, strand, type, name):
    330..724     -  rep_origin     RSF1010 oriV: replication origin of the broad-host-range plasmid RSF1010; requires the RSF1010 RepA/B/C proteins for replication (Scholz et al., 1989)
    754..1035    -  CDS            mobC: MOBC_ECOLX - Protein predicted: Swiss-Prot protein existence level 4. This protein is essential to promote the specific transfer of the plasmid in the presence of conjugative plasmids. From Escherichia coli.
   1066..1153    +  oriT           RSF1010 oriT: origin of transfer of the broad-host-range plasmid RSF1010 (Scholz et al., 1989)
   1982..2392    +  CDS            mobB: MOBB2_ECOLX - Protein predicted: Swiss-Prot protein existence level 4. This protein is essential to promote the specific transfer of the plasmid in the presence of conjugative plasmids. From Escherichia coli.
   2392..3363    +  CDS            RSF1010 RepB: replication protein B of the broad-host-range plasmid RSF1010 (Scholz et al., 1989); repB
   3806..3880    +  ncRNA          Plasmid R1162: Accession: RF00043 - R1162-like plasmid antisense RNA
   3874..4710    +  CDS            repA: REPJ_ECOLX - Experimental evidence at protein level: Swiss-Prot protein existence level 1. This protein is involved in regulating the plasmid copy- number. Increasing the level of this protein results in a higher plasmid copy-number. From Escherichia coli.
   4700..5551    +  CDS            RSF1010 RepC (fragment): replication protein C of the broad-host-range plasmid RSF1010 (Scholz et al., 1989); repC
   5741..5772    -  CDS            CmR (fragment): chloramphenicol acetyltransferase confers resistance to chloramphenicol
   5772..5849    +  rep_origin     M13 ori (fragment): M13 bacteriophage origin of replication; arrow indicates direction of (+) strand synthesis
   5853..6008    -  CDS            lacZα (fragment): LacZα fragment of β-galactosidase; lacZ fragment
   6015..6644    -  CDS            ttgR: TTGR_PSEPT - Experimental evidence at protein level: Swiss-Prot protein existence level 1. Represses expression from the ttgABC operon promoter and its own expression. Binds to a promoter region between the divergently transcribed ttgR and ttgABC genes/operons; in the presence of chloramphenicol or tetracycline this binding no longer occurs and ttgR and ttgABC are derepressed. This suggests that TtgR binds these antibiotics. From Pseudomonas putida (strain DOT-T1E).
   6671..6716    -  promoter       lacI promoter (fragment): lacI
   6850..6899    +  misc_RNA       sTRSV HHRz: hammerhead ribozyme from the tobacco ringspot virus satellite RNA (Khvorova et al., 2003)
   6962..7636    +  CDS            mRFP1: mRFP1 is a basic (constitutively fluorescent) red fluorescent protein published in 2002, derived from Discosoma sp.. It is reported to be a somewhat slowly-maturing monomer with low acid sensitivity.
   7667..7751    -  CDS            lacI (fragment): lac repressor; lacI; The lac repressor binds to the lac operator to inhibit transcription in E. coli. This inhibition can be relieved by adding lactose or isopropyl-β-D-thiogalactopyranoside (IPTG).
   7762..7878    -  CDS            CmR (fragment): chloramphenicol acetyltransferase; cat; confers resistance to chloramphenicol
   7916..7944    +  promoter       Pc promoter: intI1 (promoter lies within the coding sequence); class 1 integron promoter
   8133..8666    +  CDS            GmR: gentamycin acetyltransferase; aacC1; confers resistance to gentamycin
