[The description below was written by a language model from this plasmid's Addgene catalogue record and pLannotate feature annotations shown in this document.]
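Description:
pFTtG5 is a broad-host-range bacterial expression vector of about 8.7 kb, built for synthetic biology work as part of a plasmid toolbox for controlled gene expression across the Proteobacteria. The catalogue does not name a parental backbone, but the annotated features show an RSF1010-type replicon: the RSF1010 oriV together with the repA, repB and repC genes it depends on, plus the R1162-like antisense RNA associated with this plasmid family. Because the plasmid supplies its own replication proteins, it can be maintained in many Gram-negative hosts, and it is listed as low copy. The RSF1010 oriT and the mobB and mobC genes are also annotated, so the plasmid should be mobilisable by conjugation when a helper conjugative system is present. Selection is by gentamicin, conferred by the aacC1 acetyltransferase gene downstream of a class 1 integron Pc promoter.

The payload is an inducible reporter module. A ttgR coding sequence, described in the record as the TtgR(AM) variant and derived from a previously deposited sensor strain, is preceded by a lacI promoter fragment that presumably drives it and lies divergent to the reporter. TtgR is a Pseudomonas putida repressor that binds its operator until a ligand releases it; the record does not state which inducer is intended here. The PTtg promoter named in the catalogue is not separately annotated, but it presumably sits in the gap upstream of the sTRSV hammerhead ribozyme, which likely acts as a self-cleaving insulator that standardises the 5' end of the transcript ahead of mRFP1. Short CmR, lacZα, lacI and M13 ori fragments appear to be non-functional cloning remnants. Red fluorescence reports promoter activity, making the plasmid useful for characterising this regulator in different hosts.
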