Addgene plasmid #149488: pFTtG5
Purpose: Broad-Host range expression vector, RSF1010 origin, TtgR(AM) repressor, PTtg promoter, mRFP.
Depositing lab: Christopher Reisch. Depositing organization: University of Florida. Publication: A plasmid toolbox for controlled gene expression across the Proteobacteria. Schuster LA, Reisch CR. Nucleic Acids Res. 2021 Jun 14. pii: 6298615. doi: 10.1093/nar/gkab496. PubMed 34125913.
Backbone
  Vector backbone: Unspecified
  Vector type: Bacterial Expression, Synthetic Biology
Growth in bacteria
  Bacterial resistance: Gentamicin, 10 μg/mL
  Growth temperature: 37°C
  Growth strain: DH5alpha
  Copy number: Low Copy
Gene/Insert
  Gene/Insert name: TtgR(AM)-mRFP
  Species: Synthetic
  Promoter: PTtg
  Cloning method: Ligation Independent Cloning
Resource information
  A portion of this plasmid was derived from a plasmid made by: sAJM.1506 was received from Addgene from a deposit by Christopher Voight (Addgene plasmid # 108254)
Terms and licenses: Academic/Nonprofit Terms; Industry Terms: Not Available to Industry
How to cite: pFTtG5 was a gift from Christopher Reisch (Addgene plasmid # 149488 ; http://n2t.net/addgene:149488 ; RRID:Addgene_149488)
